>Addgene plasmid #75506 | INSR gRNA (BRDN0001145804) | addgene full sequence | sequence record 184016 | Addgene Assembled Sequence
CCCGGGTGCAAAGATGGATAAAGTTTTAAACAGAGAGGAATCTTTGCAGCTAATGGACCTTCTAGGTCTT
GAAAGGAGTGGGAATTGGCTCCGGTGCCCGTCAGTGGGCAGAGCGCACATCGCCCACAGTCCCCGAGAAG
TTGGGGGGAGGGGTCGGCAATTGATCCGGTGCCTAGAGAAGGTGGCGCGGGGTAAACTGGGAAAGTGATG
TCGTGTACTGGCTCCGCCTTTTTCCCGAGGGTGGGGGAGAACCGTATATAAGTGCAGTAGTCGCCGTGAA
CGTTCTTTTTCGCAACGGGTTTGCCGCCAGAACACAGGTAAGTGCCGTGTGTGGTTCCCGCGGGCCTGGC
CTCTTTACGGGTTATGGCCCTTGCGTGCCTTGAATTACTTCCACCTGGCTGCAGTACGTGATTCTTGATC
CCGAGCTTCGGGTTGGAAGTGGGTGGGAGAGTTCGAGGCCTTGCGCTTAAGGAGCCCCTTCGCCTCGTGC
TTGAGTTGAGGCCTGGCCTGGGCGCTGGGGCCGCCGCGTGCGAATCTGGTGGCACCTTCGCGCCTGTCTC
GCTGCTTTCGATAAGTCTCTAGCCATTTAAAATTTTTGATGACCTGCTGCGACGCTTTTTTTCTGGCAAG
ATAGTCTTGTAAATGCGGGCCAAGATCTGCACACTGGTATTTCGGTTTTTGGGGCCGCGGGCGGCGACGG
GGCCCGTGCGTCCCAGCGCACATGTTCGGCGAGGCGGGGCCTGCGAGCGCGGCCACCGAGAATCGGACGG
GGGTAGTCTCAAGCTGGCCGGCCTGCTCTGGTGCCTGGCCTCGCGCCGCCGTGTATCGCCCCGCCCTGGG
CGGCAAGGCTGGCCCGGTCGGCACCAGTTGCGTGAGCGGAAAGATGGCCGCTTCCCGGCCCTGCTGCAGG
GAGCTCAAAATGGAGGACGCGGCGCTCGGGAGAGCGGGCGGGTGAGTCACCCACACAAAGGAAAAGGGCC
TTTCCGTCCTCAGCCGTCGCTTCATGTGACTCCACGGAGTACCGGGCGCCGTCCAGGCACCTCGATTAGT
TCTCGAGCTTTTGGAGTACGTCGTCTTTAGGTTGGGGGGAGGGGTTTTATGCGATGGAGTTTCCCCACAC
TGAGTGGGTGGAGACTGAAGTTAGGCCAGCTTGGCACTTGATGTAATTCTCCTTGGAATTTGCCCTTTTT
GAGTTTGGATCTTGGTTCATTCTCAAGCCTCAGACAGTGGTTCAAAGTTTTTTTCTTCCATTTCAGGTGT
CGTGACGTACGGCCACCATGACCGAGTACAAGCCCACGGTGCGCCTCGCCACCCGCGACGACGTCCCCAG
GGCCGTACGCACCCTCGCCGCCGCGTTCGCCGACTACCCCGCCACGCGCCACACCGTCGATCCGGACCGC
CACATCGAGCGGGTCACCGAGCTGCAAGAACTCTTCCTCACGCGCGTCGGGCTCGACATCGGCAAGGTGT
GGGTCGCGGACGACGGCGCCGCCGTGGCGGTCTGGACCACGCCGGAGAGCGTCGAAGCGGGGGCGGTGTT
CGCCGAGATCGGCCCGCGCATGGCCGAGTTGAGCGGTTCCCGGCTGGCCGCGCAGCAACAGATGGAAGGC
CTCCTGGCGCCGCACCGGCCCAAGGAGCCCGCGTGGTTCCTGGCCACCGTCGGAGTCTCGCCCGACCACC
AGGGCAAGGGTCTGGGCAGCGCCGTCGTGCTCCCCGGAGTGGAGGCGGCCGAGCGCGCCGGGGTGCCCGC
CTTCCTGGAGACCTCCGCGCCCCGCAACCTCCCCTTCTACGAGCGGCTCGGCTTCACCGTCACCGCCGAC
GTCGAGGTGCCCGAAGGACCGCGCACCTGGTGCATGACCCGCAAGCCCGGTGCCTGAACGCGTTAAGTCG
ACAATCAACCTCTGGATTACAAAATTTGTGAAAGATTGACTGGTATTCTTAACTATGTTGCTCCTTTTAC
GCTATGTGGATACGCTGCTTTAATGCCTTTGTATCATGCTATTGCTTCCCGTATGGCTTTCATTTTCTCC
TCCTTGTATAAATCCTGGTTGCTGTCTCTTTATGAGGAGTTGTGGCCCGTTGTCAGGCAACGTGGCGTGG
TGTGCACTGTGTTTGCTGACGCAACCCCCACTGGTTGGGGCATTGCCACCACCTGTCAGCTCCTTTCCGG
GACTTTCGCTTTCCCCCTCCCTATTGCCACGGCGGAACTCATCGCCGCCTGCCTTGCCCGCTGCTGGACA
GGGGCTCGGCTGTTGGGCACTGACAATTCCGTGGTGTTGTCGGGGAAATCATCGTCCTTTCCTTGGCTGC
TCGCCTGTGTTGCCACCTGGATTCTGCGCGGGACGTCCTTCTGCTACGTCCCTTCGGCCCTCAATCCAGC
GGACCTTCCTTCCCGCGGCCTGCTGCCGGCTCTGCGGCCTCTTCCGCGTCTTCGCCTTCGCCCTCAGACG
AGTCGGATCTCCCTTTGGGCCGCCTCCCCGCGTCGACTTTAAGACCAATGACTTACAAGGCAGCTGTAGA
TCTTAGCCACTTTTTAAAAGAAAAGGGGGGACTGGAAGGGCTAATTCACTCCCAACGAAGACAAGATCTG
CTTTTTGCTTGTACTGGGTCTCTCTGGTTAGACCAGATCTGAGCCTGGGAGCTCTCTGGCTAACTAGGGA
ACCCACTGCTTAAGCCTCAATAAAGCTTGCCTTGAGTGCTTCAAGTAGTGTGTGCCCGTCTGTTGTGTGA
CTCTGGTAACTAGAGATCCCTCAGACCCTTTTAGTCAGTGTGGAAAATCTCTAGCAGTACGTATAGTAGT
TCATGTCATCTTATTATTCAGTATTTATAACTTGCAAAGAAATGAATATCAGAGAGTGAGAGGAACTTGT
TTATTGCAGCTTATAATGGTTACAAATAAAGCAATAGCATCACAAATTTCACAAATAAAGCATTTTTTTC
ACTGCATTCTAGTTGTGGTTTGTCCAAACTCATCAATGTATCTTATCATGTCTGGCTCTAGCTATCCCGC
CCCTAACTCCGCCCATCCCGCCCCTAACTCCGCCCAGTTCCGCCCATTCTCCGCCCCATGGCTGACTAAT
TTTTTTTATTTATGCAGAGGCCGAGGCCGCCTCGGCCTCTGAGCTATTCCAGAAGTAGTGAGGAGGCTTT
TTTGGAGGCCTAGGGACGTACCCAATTCGCCCTATAGTGAGTCGTATTACGCGCGCTCACTGGCCGTCGT
TTTACAACGTCGTGACTGGGAAAACCCTGGCGTTACCCAACTTAATCGCCTTGCAGCACATCCCCCTTTC
GCCAGCTGGCGTAATAGCGAAGAGGCCCGCACCGATCGCCCTTCCCAACAGTTGCGCAGCCTGAATGGCG
AATGGG
[124 nt withheld, positions 3367-3490]
C
[91 nt withheld, positions 3492-3582]
A
[49 nt withheld, positions 3584-3632]
CCTTTGACGTTGGAGTCCACGTTCTTT
[37 nt withheld, positions 3660-3696]
ACCCTATCTCGGTCTATTCTTTTGATTTATAAGGGATTTTGCCGATTTCGGCCTATTGGTTAAAAAATGA
GCTGATTTAACAAAAATTTAACGCGAATTTTAACAAAATATTAACGCTTACAATTTAGGTGGCACTTTTC
GGGGAAATGTGCGCGGAACCCCTATTTGTTTATTTTTCTAAATACATTCAAATATGTATCCGCTCATGAG
ACAATAACCCTGATAAATGCTTCAATAATATTGAAAAAGGAAGAGTATGAGTATTCAACATTTCCGTGTC
GCCCTTATTCCCTTTTTTGCGGCATTTTGCCTTCCTGTTTTTGCTCACCCAGAAACGCTGGTGAAAGTAA
AAGATGCTGAAGATCAGTTGGGTGCACGAGTGGGTTACATCGAACTGGATCTCAACAGCGGTAAGATCCT
TGAGAGTTTTCGCCCCGAAGAACGTTTTCCAATGATGAGCACTTTTAAAGTTCTGCTATGTGGCGCGGTA
TTATCCCGTATTGACGCCGGGCAAGAGCAACTCGGTCGCCGCATACACTATTCTCAGAATGACTTGGTTG
AGTACTCACCAGTCACAGAAAAGCATCTTACGGATGGCATGACAGTAAGAGAATTATGCAGTGCTGCCAT
AACCATGAGTGATAACACTGCGGCCAACTTACTTCTGACAACGATCGGAGGACCGAAGGAGCTAACCGCT
TTTTTGCACAACATGGGGGATCATGTAACTCGCCTTGATCGTTGGGAACCGGAGCTGAATGAAGCCATAC
CAAACGACGAGCGTGACACCACGATGCCTGTAGCAATGGCAACAACGTTGCGCAAACTATTAACTGGCGA
ACTACTTACTCTAGCTTCCCGGCAACAATTAATAGACTGGATGGAGGCGGATAAAGTTGCAGGACCACTT
CTGCGCTCGGCCCTTCCGGCTGGCTGGTTTATTGCTGATAAATCTGGAGCCGGTGAGCGTGGGTCTCGCG
GTATCATTGCAGCACTGGGGCCAGATGGTAAGCCCTCCCGTATCGTAGTTATCTACACGACGGGGAGTCA
GGCAACTATGGATGAACGAAATAGACAGATCGCTGAGATAGGTGCCTCACTGATTAAGCATTGGTAACTG
TCAGACCAAGTTTACTCATATATACTTTAGATTGATTTAAAACTTCATTTTTAATTTAAAAGGATCTAGG
TGAAGATCCTTTTTGATAATCTCATGACCAAAATCCCTTAACGTGAGTTTTCGTTCCACTGAGCGTCAGA
CCCCGTAGAAAAGATCAAAGGATCTTCTTGAGATCCTTTTTTTCTGCGCGTAATCTGCTGCTTGCAAACA
AAAAAACCACCGCTACCAGCGGTGGTTTGTTTGCCGGATCAAGAGCTACCAACTCTTTTTCCGAAGGTAA
CTGGCTTCAGCAGAGCGCAGATACCAAATACTGTTCTTCTAGTGTAGCCGTAGTTAGGCCACCACTTCAA
GAACTCTGTAGCACCGCCTACATACCTCGCTCTGCTAATCCTGTTACCAGTGGCTGCTGCCAGTGGCGAT
AAGTCGTGTCTTACCGGGTTGGACTCAAGACGATAGTTACCGGATAAGGCGCAGCGGTCGGGCTGAACGG
GGGGTTCGTGCACACAGCCCAGCTTGGAGCGAACGACCTACACCGAACTGAGATACCTACAGCGTGAGCT
ATGAGAAAGCGCCACGCTTCCCGAAGGGAGAAAGGCGGACAGGTATCCGGTAAGCGGCAGGGTCGGAACA
GGAGAGCGCACGAGGGAGCTTCCAGGGGGAAACGCCTGGTATCTTTATAGTCCTGTCGGGTTTCGCCACC
TCTGACTTGAGCGTCGATTTTTGTGATGCTCGTCAGGGGGGCGGAGCCTATGGAAAAACGCCAGCAACGC
GGCCTTTTTACGGTTCCTGGCCTTTTGCTGGCCTTTTGCTCACATGTTCTTTCCTGCGTTATCCCCTGAT
TCTGTGGATAACCGTATTACCGCCTTTGAGTGAGCTGATACCGCTCGCCGCAGCCGAACGACCGAGCGCA
GCGAGTCAGTGAGCGAGGAAGCGGAAGAGCGCCCAATACGCAAACCGCCTCTCCCCGCGCGTTGGCCGAT
TCATTAATGCAGCTGGCACGACAGGTTTCCCGACTGGAAAGCGGGCAGTGAGCGCAACGCAATTAATGTG
AGTTAGCTCACTCATTAGGCACCCCAGGCTTTACACTTTATGCTTCCGGCTCGTATGTTGTGTGGAATTG
TGAGCGGATAACAATTTCACACAGGAAACAGCTATGACCATGATTACGCCAAGCGCGCAATTAACCCTCA
CTAAAGGGAACAAAAGCTGGAGCTGCAAGCTTAATGTAGTCTTATGCAATACTCTTGTAGTCTTGCAACA
TGGTAACGATGAGTTAGCAACATGCCTTACAAGGAGAGAAAAAGCACCGTGCATGCCGATTGGTGGAAGT
AAGGTGGTACGATCGTGCCTTATTAGGAAGGCAACAGACGGGTCTGACATGGATTGGACGAACCACTGAA
TTGCCGCATTGCAGAGATATTGTATTTAAGTGCCTAGCTCGATACATAAACGGGTCTCTCTGGTTAGACC
AGATCTGAGCCTGGGAGCTCTCTGGCTAACTAGGGAACCCACTGCTTAAGCCTCAATAAAGCTTGCCTTG
AGTGCTTCAAGTAGTGTGTGCCCGTCTGTTGTGTGACTCTGGTAACTAGAGATCCCTCAGACCCTTTTAG
TCAGTGTGGAAAATCTCTAGCAGTGGCGCCCGAACAGGGACTTGAAAGCGAAAGGGAAACCAGAGGAGCT
CTCTCGACGCAGGACTCGGCTTGCTGAAGCGCGCACGGCAAGAGGCGAGGGGCGGCGACTGGTGAGTACG
CCAAAAATTTTGACTAGCGGAGGCTAGAAGGAGAGAGATGGGTGCGAGAGCGTCAGTATTAAGCGGGGGA
GAATTAGATCGCGATGGGAAAAAATTCGGTTAAGGCCAGGGGGAAAGAAAAAATATAAATTAAAACATAT
AGTATGGGCAAGCAGGGAGCTAGAACGATTCGCAGTTAATCCTGGCCTGTTAGAAACATCAGAAGGCTGT
AGACAAATACTGGGACAGCTACAACCATCCCTTCAGACAGGATCAGAAGAACTTAGATCATTATATAATA
CAGTAGCAACCCTCTATTGTGTGCATCAAAGGATAGAGATAAAAGACACCAAGGAAGCTTTAGACAAGAT
AGAGGAAGAGCAAAACAAAAGTAAGACCACCGCACAGCAAGCGGCCGCTGATCTTCAGACCTGGAGGAGG
AGATATGAGGGACAATTGGAGAAGTGAATTATATAAATATAAAGTAGTAAAAATTGAACCATTAGGAGTA
GCACCCACCAAGGCAAAGAGAAGAGTGGTGCAGAGAGAAAAAAGAGCAGTGGGAATAGGAGCTTTGTTCC
TTGGGTTCTTGGGAGCAGCAGGAAGCACTATGGGCGCAGCGTCAATGACGCTGACGGTACAGGCCAGACA
ATTATTGTCTGGTATAGTGCAGCAGCAGAACAATTTGCTGAGGGCTATTGAGGCGCAACAGCATCTGTTG
CAACTCACAGTCTGGGGCATCAAGCAGCTCCAGGCAAGAATCCTGGCTGTGGAAAGATACCTAAAGGATC
AACAGCTCCTGGGGATTTGGGGTTGCTCTGGAAAACTCATTTGCACCACTGCTGTGCCTTGGAATGCTAG
TTGGAGTAATAAATCTCTGGAACAGATTTGGAATCACACGACCTGGATGGAGTGGGACAGAGAAATTAAC
AATTACACAAGCTTAATACACTCCTTAATTGAAGAATCGCAAAACCAGCAAGAAAAGAATGAACAAGAAT
TATTGGAATTAGATAAATGGGCAAGTTTGTGGAATTGGTTTAACATAACAAATTGGCTGTGGTATATAAA
ATTATTCATAATGATAGTAGGAGGCTTGGTAGGTTTAAGAATAGTTTTTGCTGTACTTTCTATAGTGAAT
AGAGTTAGGCAGGGATATTCACCATTATCGTTTCAGACCCACCTCCCAACCCCGAGGGGACCCAGAGAGG
GCCTATTTCCCATGATTCCTTCATATTTGCATATACGATACAAGGCTGTTAGAGAGATAATTAGAATTAA
TTTGACTGTAAACACAAAGATATTAGTACAAAATACGTGACGTAGAAAGTAATAATTTCTTGGGTAGTTT
GCAGTTTTAAAATTATGTTTTAAAATGGACTATCATATGCTTACCGTAACTTGAAAGTATTTCGATTTCT
TGGCTTTATATATCTTGTGGAAAGGACGAAACACCGTTATCGGCGATATGGTGATGGTTTTAGAGCTAGA
AATAGCAAGTTAAAATAAGGCTAGTCCGTTATCAACTTGAAAAAGTGGCACCGAGTCGGTGCTTTTTTAA
GCTTGGCGTAACTAGATCTTGAGACAAATGGCAGTATTCATCCACAATTTTAAAAGAAAAGGGGGGATTG
GGGGGTACAGTGCAGGGGAAAGAATAGTAGACATAATAGCAACAGACATACAAACTAAAGAATTACAAAA
ACAAATTACAAAAATTCAAAATTTTCGGGTTTATTACAGGGACAGCAGAGATCCACTTTGGCGCCGGCTC
GAGGGGG
Features (pLannotate 1.2.2; 29 found; start..end, strand, type, name):
     14..80      +  CDS            small t antigen (fragment): SV40 (simian virus 40) small t antigen
    106..317     +  promoter       EF-1α core promoter: core promoter for human elongation factor EF-1α
    318..1256    +  intron         EF-1α intron A: intron upstream of the start codon of human EF-1α
   1278..1877    +  CDS            PuroR (fragment): puromycin N-acetyltransferase; pac from Streptomyces; confers resistance to puromycin
   1893..2481    +  misc_feature   WPRE: woodchuck hepatitis virus posttranscriptional regulatory element
   2532..2551    +  misc_feature   cPPT/CTS (fragment): central polypurine tract and central termination sequence of HIV-1
   2553..2786    +  LTR            3' LTR (ΔU3): self-inactivating 3' long terminal repeat (LTR) from HIV-1
   2864..2985    +  polyA_signal   SV40 poly(A) signal: SV40 polyadenylation signal
   3025..3160    +  rep_origin     SV40 ori: SV40 origin of replication
   3181..3199    -  promoter       T7 promoter: promoter for bacteriophage T7 RNA polymerase
   3207..3362    +  CDS            lacZα (fragment): LacZα fragment of β-galactosidase; lacZ fragment
   3367..3795    +  rep_origin     f1 ori (sequence partly withheld): f1 bacteriophage origin of replication; arrow indicates direction of (+) strand synthesis
   3848..3952    +  promoter       AmpR promoter: bla
   3953..4813    +  CDS            AmpR: β-lactamase; bla; confers resistance to ampicillin, carbenicillin, and related antibiotics
   4984..5572    +  rep_origin     ori: high-copy-number ColE1/pMB1/pBR322/pUC origin of replication
   5755..5847    +  CDS            lacI (fragment): lac repressor; lacI; The lac repressor binds to the lac operator to inhibit transcription in E. coli. This inhibition can be relieved by adding lactose or isopropyl-β-D-thiogalactopyranoside (IPTG).
   5860..5881    +  protein_bind   CAP binding site: CAP binding activates transcription in the presence of cAMP. E. coli catabolite activator protein
   5896..5926    +  promoter       lac promoter: promoter for the E. coli lac operon
   5934..5950    +  protein_bind   lac operator: The lac repressor binds to the lac operator to inhibit transcription in E. coli. This inhibition can be relieved by adding lactose or isopropyl-β-D-thiogalactopyranoside (IPTG). lac repressor encoded by lacI
   5995..6013    +  promoter       T3 promoter: promoter for bacteriophage T3 RNA polymerase
   6041..6267    +  promoter       RSV promoter: Rous sarcoma virus enhancer/promoter
   6268..6448    +  LTR            5' LTR (truncated): truncated 5' long terminal repeat (LTR) from HIV-1
   6495..6620    +  misc_feature   HIV-1 Ψ: packaging signal of human immunodeficiency virus type 1
   6604..6967    +  CDS            HIV-1 gag (fragment): gag protein from human immunodeficiency virus 1; gag
   7113..7346    +  misc_feature   RRE: The Rev response element (RRE) of HIV-1 allows for Rev-dependent mRNA export from the nucleus to the cytoplasm.
   7723..7749    +  CDS            Rev (fragment): human immunodeficiency virus 1 (HIV-1) Rev protein; rev; enhances nuclear export of unspliced and incompletely spliced viral mRNAs
   7753..7993    +  promoter       U6 promoter: RNA polymerase III promoter for human U6 snRNA
   8023..8098    +  misc_RNA       gRNA scaffold: guide RNA scaffold for the Streptococcus pyogenes CRISPR/Cas9 system
   8154..8271    +  misc_feature   cPPT/CTS: central polypurine tract and central termination sequence of HIV-1
