[The description below was written by a language model from this plasmid's Addgene catalogue record and pLannotate feature annotations shown in this document.]
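Description:
INSR gRNA (BRDN0001145804) is a third-generation lentiviral single-guide RNA plasmid built on the lentiGuide-Puro backbone and designed to target the human insulin receptor gene, INSR. The assembled sequence is 8,323 nt. In bacteria it is maintained as a high-copy plasmid through a ColE1/pUC-type origin and selected with ampicillin via the β-lactamase gene. An f1 origin, SV40 origin and remnants of lac and T7/T3 cloning-vector sequences are also annotated in the backbone.

The lentiviral transfer cassette begins with an RSV promoter fused to a truncated HIV-1 5' LTR, which makes genomic RNA production Tat-independent. This is followed by the Ψ packaging signal, a partial gag region and the RRE for Rev-dependent nuclear export. It ends in a ΔU3 self-inactivating 3' LTR with a downstream SV40 polyadenylation signal.

Within this unit, the human U6 RNA polymerase III promoter drives the INSR-specific 20-nt spacer joined to the Streptococcus pyogenes Cas9 guide scaffold. A cPPT/CTS element, which aids nuclear import of the viral genome, lies downstream of the scaffold. Next comes an EF-1α core promoter with its intron A driving puromycin N-acetyltransferase, and a WPRE then enhances transcript expression. Puromycin can therefore be used to select transduced mammalian cells.

The plasmid does not encode Cas9, so it is meant for cells already expressing Cas9 or for pairing with a separate Cas9 lentivirus to knock out INSR. It belongs to a human kinome gRNA collection. The depositors note that the guide was designed against a GenBank reference sequence that has since been withdrawn.
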