Addgene plasmid #75506: INSR gRNA (BRDN0001145804)
Purpose: 3rd generation lentiviral gRNA plasmid targeting human INSR
Depositing lab: John Doench & David Root. Depositing organization: Broad Institute. Publication: Optimized sgRNA design to maximize activity and minimize off-target effects of CRISPR-Cas9. Doench JG, Fusi N, Sullender M, Hegde M, Vaimberg EW, Donovan KF, Smith I, Tothova Z, Wilen C, Orchard R, Virgin HW, Listgarten J, Root DE. Nat Biotechnol. 2016 Jan 18. doi: 10.1038/nbt.3437. PubMed 26780180.
Backbone
  Vector backbone: lentiGuide-Puro
  Backbone manufacturer: Zhang Lab (Addgene plasmid # 52963)
  Vector type: Mammalian Expression, Lentiviral, CRISPR
  Selectable markers: Puromycin
Growth in bacteria
  Bacterial resistance: Ampicillin, 100 μg/mL
  Growth temperature: 37°C
  Growth strain: DH5alpha
  Copy number: High Copy
Gene/Insert
  Gene/Insert name: INSR (alt name: INSR)
  gRNA/shRNA sequence: TTATCGGCGATATGGTGATG
  Species: H. sapiens (human)
  Entrez Gene: INSR (a.k.a. CD220, HHF5)
  Promoter: hU6
  Cloning method: Unknown
  Sequencing primers: 5′ U6-F; 3′ pS2-R
Terms and licenses: Academic/Nonprofit Terms; Industry Terms: Not Available to Industry
Depositor comments: The gRNA was designed to target a Genbank reference sequence which has since been removed from the database. Note that this plasmid does NOT contain Cas9. It should be used in conjunction with lentiCas9-Blast (Addgene #52962) or otherwise with cell lines already expressing Cas9. Browse the full kinome gRNA library at http://www.addgene.org/pooled-library/broadgpp-human-kinome/ or visit http://www.broadinstitute.org/rnai/public/ for detailed protocols and information.
How to cite: INSR gRNA (BRDN0001145804) was a gift from John Doench & David Root (Addgene plasmid # 75506 ; http://n2t.net/addgene:75506 ; RRID:Addgene_75506)
