>Addgene plasmid #75506 | INSR gRNA (BRDN0001145804) | depositor partial sequence | sequence record 142966 | Target Sequence
TTATCGGCGATATGGTGATG
