>Addgene plasmid #75506 | INSR gRNA (BRDN0001145804) | addgene partial sequence | sequence record 184015 | hU6-F
TAGAAAGTAATAATTTCTTGGGTAGTTTGCAGTTTTAAAATTATGTTTTAAAATGGACTATCATATGCTT
ACCGTAACTTGAAAGTATTTCGATTTCTTGGCTTTATATATCTTGTGGAAAGGACGAAACACCGTTATCG
GCGATATGGTGATGGTTTTAGAGCTAGAAATAGCAAGTTAAAATAAGGCTAGTCCGTTATCAACTTGAAA
AAGTGGCACCGAGTCGGTGCTTTTTTAAGCTTGGCGTAACTAGATCTTGAGACAAATGGCAGTATTCATC
CACAATTTTAAAAGAAAAGGGGGGATTGGGGGGTACAGTGCAGGGGAAAGAATAGTAGACATAATAGCAA
CAGACATACAAACTAAAGAATTACAAAAACAAATTACAAAAATTCAAAATTTTCGGGTTTATTACAGGGA
CAGCAGAGATCCACTTTGGCGCCGGCTCGAGGGGGCCCGGGTGCAAAGATGGATAAAGTTTTAAACAGAG
AGGAATCTTTGCAGCTAATGGACCTTCTAGGTCTTGAAAGGAGTGGGAATTGGCTCCGGTGCCCGTCAGT
GGGCAGAGCG
